Addgene plasmid #187137: pDONR221-HUWE1_H669Q
Purpose: Entry clone
Depositing lab: Eric Fischer. Depositing organization: Dana-Farber Cancer Institute. Publication: Solenoid architecture of HUWE1 contributes to ligase activity and substrate recognition. Hunkeler M, Jin CY, Ma MW, Monda JK, Overwijn D, Bennett EJ, Fischer ES. Mol Cell. 2021 Sep 2;81(17):3468-3480.e7. doi: 10.1016/j.molcel.2021.06.032. Epub 2021 Jul 26. PubMed 34314700.
Backbone
  Vector backbone: pDONR221
  Vector type: Entry clone
Growth in bacteria
  Bacterial resistance: Kanamycin, 50 μg/mL
  Growth temperature: 37°C
  Growth strain: DH5alpha
  Copy number: High Copy
Gene/Insert
  Gene/Insert name: HUWE1
  Species: H. sapiens (human)
  Insert size (bp): 13122
  Mutation: H669Q
  Entrez Gene: HUWE1 (a.k.a. ARF-BP1, HECTH9, HSPC272, Ib772, LASU1, MRXST, MULE, URE-B1, UREB1)
  Cloning method: Gibson Cloning
Terms and licenses: Academic/Nonprofit Terms; Industry Terms: Not Available to Industry
How to cite: pDONR221-HUWE1_H669Q was a gift from Eric Fischer (Addgene plasmid # 187137 ; http://n2t.net/addgene:187137 ; RRID:Addgene_187137)
