[The description below was written by a language model from this plasmid's Addgene catalogue record and pLannotate feature annotations shown in this document.]
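Description:
pDONR221-HUWE1_H669Q is a Gateway entry clone built on the pDONR221 backbone, carrying the full-length human HUWE1 coding sequence with an H669Q point substitution. The plasmid is about 15.4 kb, of which the HUWE1 open reading frame accounts for roughly 13.1 kb. It is maintained in E. coli at high copy number through a ColE1/pUC-type origin and selected with kanamycin via an aminoglycoside phosphotransferase (KanR) gene. The annotation also flags a very short fragment resembling the RSF origin at the start of the sequence; this is only a partial match and is unlikely to be a functional replicon.

The insert, which the record says was introduced by Gibson assembly, lies between attL1 and attL2 sites. These are the recombination sites used in the Gateway LR reaction, so the HUWE1 mutant can be moved in a defined orientation into any attR-containing destination vector that supplies a promoter, tags or host-specific elements. The entry clone itself has no annotated promoter driving HUWE1 and no annotated tags or reporters, so it serves as a transfer and storage intermediate rather than an expression construct. The rrnB T1 and T2 terminators upstream of attL1 are standard pDONR features that shield the cloned region from read-through transcription originating in the backbone. HUWE1 encodes a very large E3 ubiquitin-protein ligase that targets substrates such as MCL1 for ubiquitination and degradation. The record does not state the functional consequence of the H669Q change, but the associated work concerns how HUWE1 architecture relates to ligase activity and substrate recognition, suggesting the clone is a source for producing this variant for such studies.
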