Features (pLannotate 1.2.2; 8 found; start..end, strand, type, name):
      1..46      +  rep_origin     RSF ori (fragment): Plasmids containing the RSF 1030 origin of replication can be propagated in E. coli cells that contain additional plasmids with compatible origins.
    106..149     -  terminator     rrnB T1 terminator: Escherichia coli rrnB; transcription terminator T1 from the E. coli rrnB gene
    281..308     +  terminator     rrnB T2 terminator: transcription terminator T2 from the E. coli rrnB gene
    358..457     +  protein_bind   attL1: mutant version of attL; recombination site for the Gateway® LR reaction LR Clonase™
    481..13602   +  CDS            HUWE1: HUWE1_HUMAN - Also known as KIAA0312, KIAA1578, UREB1. Experimental evidence at protein level: Swiss-Prot protein existence level 1. E3 ubiquitin-protein ligase which mediates ubiquitination and subsequent proteasomal degradation of target proteins (PubMed:15989957, PubMed:19713937, PubMed:15567145, PubMed:15767685, PubMed:18488021, PubMed:17567951, PubMed:19037095, PubMed:20534529). Regulates apoptosis by catalyzing the polyubiquitination and degradation of MCL1 (PubMed:15989957). Mediates monoubiquitination of DNA polymerase beta (POLB) at 'Lys-41', 'Lys-61' and 'Lys-81', thereby playing a r
  13618..13717   -  protein_bind   attL2: mutant version of attL; recombination site for the Gateway® LR reaction LR Clonase™
  13840..14649   +  CDS            KanR: aminoglycoside phosphotransferase; aph(3')-Ia; confers resistance to kanamycin in bacteria or G418 (Geneticin®) in eukaryotes
  14739..15327   +  rep_origin     ori: high-copy-number ColE1/pMB1/pBR322/pUC origin of replication
>Addgene plasmid #187137 | pDONR221-HUWE1_H669Q | addgene full sequence | sequence record 369306 | Addgene NGS Result
CTTTCCTGCGTTATCCCCTGATTCTGTGGATAACCGTATTACCGCTAGCATGGATCTCGGGGACGTCTAA
CTACTAAGCGAGAGTAGGGAACTGCCAGGCATCAAATAAAACGAAAGGCTCAGTCGGAAGACTGGGCCTT
TCGTTTTATCTGTTGTTTGTCGGTGAACGCTCTCCTGAGTAGGACAAATCCGCCGGGAGCGGATTTGAAC
GTTGTGAAGCAACGGCCCGGAGGGTGGCGGGCAGGACGCCCGCCATAAACTGCCAGGCATCAAACTAAGC
AGAAGGCCATCCTGACGGATGGCCTTTTTGCGTTTCTACAAACTCTTCCTGTTAGTTAGTTACTTAAGCT
CGGGCCCCAAATAATGATTTTATTTTGACTGATAGTGACCTGTTCGTTGCAACAAATTGATAAGCAATGC
TTTTTTATAATGCCAACTTTGTACAAAAAAGCAGGCTTTAAAGGAACCAATTCAGTCGACATGAAAGTAG
ACAGGACTAAACTGAAGAAGACACCTACTGAGGCTCCTGCAGACTGCAGAGCCTTAATAGACAAACTCAA
AGTTTGTAATGATGAGCAACTTCTCTTGGAACTGCAGCAGATCAAAACATGGAACATTGGAAAGTGCGAG
TTATATCACTGGGTGGACCTGTTGGACCGCTTCGATGGAATACTGGCAGATGCTGGACAGACAGTGGAGA
ATATGTCATGGATGCTCGTATGTGATAGGCCAGAAAGAGAGCAACTGAAAATGCTTCTCTTGGCTGTGTT
GAACTTCACAGCCTTGCTCATTGAGTACAGCTTTTCCCGGCATCTGTACAGTTCCATAGAGCATTTGACA
ACTTTATTGGCTTCCTCTGATATGCAAGTGGTGCTGGCAGTCCTCAATCTCCTATATGTATTTAGCAAAA
GATCAAACTACATCACTCGTCTGGGATCTGACAAGAGGACCCCGCTGCTAACTCGGCTACAACATTTGGC
AGAGAGCTGGGGTGGAAAGGAGAATGGCTTTGGACTTGCAGAATGTTGCAGAGACTTGCATATGATGAAA
TATCCACCCAGTGCAACTACACTACACTTTGAATTCTATGCAGATCCTGGGGCCGAGGTCAAAATTGAGA
AAAGGACAACTAGTAACACACTACATTATATTCACATAGAGCAACTTGACAAGATTTCAGAAAGCCCTTC
TGAAATCATGGAATCTCTTACCAAAATGTACAGCATTCCTAAGGATAAGCAGATGCTGTTATTTACACAC
ATACGACTGGCCCATGGCTTTTCTAATCACAGGAAGCGATTGCAGGCAGTTCAGGCCAGACTGCATGCAA
TATCTATATTAGTGTATTCCAATGCCTTGCAGGAATCAGCAAACAGTATCTTGTATAATGGCTTGATAGA
GGAGTTAGTGGACGTGCTGCAAATAACGGATAAGCAGCTTATGGAGATTAAAGCAGCTTCTTTACGAACA
TTAACATCAATTGTCCACTTGGAGAGAACTCCCAAACTCAGCAGTATTATTGACTGTACTGGAACTGCCT
CCTACCATGGATTTTTGCCAGTGCTTGTAAGGAACTGTATCCAGGCCATGATTGATCCTTCCATGGATCC
ATACCCTCACCAGTTTGCCACTGCTCTCTTCTCTTTTTTATACCATCTGGCCAGCTACGATGCTGGTGGT
GAAGCCTTGGTCTCCTGTGGAATGATGGAAGCCTTATTGAAGGTCATAAAGTTTCTTGGCGATGAACAGG
ACCAGATAACATTTGTCACCAGAGCCGTCAGAGTGGTTGACCTTATCACCAACCTGGATATGGCAGCTTT
TCAATCCCATAGTGGACTTTCTATCTTCATTTATAGACTTGAGCATGAAGTAGATCTGTGCCGAAAAGAA
TGTCCGTTTGTGATCAAGCCAAAGATCCAGAGACCCAATACTACACAAGAAGGAGAGGAAATGGAAACTG
ATATGGATGGAGTCCAGTGTATTCCACAACGAGCAGCACTTCTGAAATCCATGTTGAATTTCCTCAAGAA
GGCCATCCAAGACCCTGCTTTCTCAGATGGCATACGACATGTGATGGATGGTTCTCTGCCTACCTCCCTG
AAACACATCATCAGCAATGCAGAATACTATGGCCCATCACTCTTCCTCCTAGCTACTGAAGTGGTGACTG
TGTTTGTATTTCAAGAACCATCACTGCTCTCCTCACTCCAGGACAATGGATTGACAGATGTCATGCTGCA
TGCACTGCTTATCAAAGATGTTCCTGCTACCCGTGAAGTCCTTGGCTCCCTCCCAAATGTATTCAGTGCA
CTCTGTTTGAATGCCCGAGGTCTTCAGTCTTTTGTTCAGTGTCAGCCTTTTGAACGCCTCTTCAAAGTTC
TTCTGTCTCCAGATTACCTCCCAGCCATGCGGAGGAGGAGAAGTTCTGATCCCCTTGGGGATACTGCATC
CAACCTGGGGAGTGCTGTCGATGAGCTCATGAGACAGCAGCCCACCCTTAAAACAGATGCAACGACTGCC
ATCATCAAGTTACTTGAAGAAATCTGTAATCTTGGAAGGGACCCCAAATACATCTGTCAGAAGCCATCGA
TCCAGAAGGCAGATGGCACTGCCACTGCTCCTCCCCCAAGGTCTAATCATGCCGCAGAAGAAGCCTCTAG
TGAGGATGAGGAGGAAGAGGAAGTACAGGCCATGCAGAGCTTTAATTCTACCCAGCAAAATGAAACTGAG
CCTAATCAGCAGGTTGTTGGTACAGAGGAACGTATTCCTATTCCCCTCATGGATTACATCCTTAATGTGA
TGAAATTTGTGGAATCTATTCTGAGCAACAATACAACAGATGACCACTGCCAGGAATTTGTGAATCAGAA
AGGACTGTTGCCTTTGGTTACCATTTTGGGTCTTCCCAATCTGCCCATTGACTTTCCCACATCTGCTGCC
TGTCAGGCTGTTGCAGGTGTCTGCAAATCCATATTGACACTGTCACATGAACCCAAAGTCCTTCAAGAGG
GTCTCCTTCAGTTGGACTCCATCCTCTCCTCCCTGGAGCCCTTACACCGCCCCATTGAATCCCCTGGGGG
CTCAGTGTTGTTGCGAGAACTGGCTTGCGCAGGCAATGTTGCTGATGCTACCCTCTCAGCCCAGGCCACA
CCTCTGCTGCATGCACTCACTGCTGCCCATGCCTACATCATGATGTTTGTTCATACTTGCAGAGTTGGAC
AGAGTGAAATTCGTTCCATCTCCGTAAACCAGTGGGGCTCTCAATTGGGTCTGAGTGTTTTGAGCAAGCT
GAGCCAGTTATACTGTTCCCTGGTGTGGGAAAGCACTGTCCTCCTCTCTCTGTGTACCCCAAACAGCCTA
CCATCTGGGTGTGAATTTGGCCAGGCAGATATGCAGAAACTGGTTCCAAAGGATGAGAAGGCAGGTACGA
CCCAGGGCGGAAAAAGATCAGATGGGGAACAGGATGGAGCAGCTGGAAGTATGGATGCTTCTACCCAGGG
CTTATTAGAAGGCATTGGGCTAGATGGTGACACATTGGCTCCCATGGAGACAGATGAACCTACTGCTTCA
GACTCTAAGGGCAAATCTAAAATCACACCAGCAATGGCTGCCAGAATTAAGCAAATCAAGCCTTTGTTAT
CAGCTTCCTCCAGATTAGGCCGAGCACTTGCTGAGCTATTTGGACTTCTTGTTAAACTTTGTGTGGGATC
TCCTGTCCGCCAGAGAAGGAGCCATCATGCTGCCAGCACCACTACAGCACCGACACCTGCCGCGCGATCA
ACAGCCTCAGCTCTCACTAAGCTCTTGACTAAGGGGTTATCTTGGCAGCCCCCACCATATACACCTACTC
CCCGATTCAGGCTGACATTCTTCATCTGTTCAGTTGGTTTCACATCCCCAATGCTGTTTGATGAGAGGAA
GTATCCCTACCACCTCATGCTGCAAAAATTTCTCTGCTCCGGAGGCCACAATGCTCTTTTTGAAACTTTC
AACTGGGCTCTGTCCATGGGAGGTAAAGTTCCTGTTTCTGAGGGATTGGAACACTCAGACTTGCCTGATG
GCACAGGAGAATTCCTAGATGCCTGGCTTATGCTGGTGGAGAAGATGGTGAATCCCACCACGGTGCTTGA
ATCTCCACATTCGCTGCCTGCCAAATTGCCTGGAGGTGTCCAGAACTTTCCCCAGTTCAGTGCACTGCGC
TTCCTTGTGGTAACTCAGAAAGCAGCCTTTACTTGCATCAAAAACTTATGGAACCGGAAACCCCTGAAGG
TATATGGTGGACGAATGGCTGAATCGATGCTGGCCATTCTATGCCACATCCTCCGAGGAGAACCTGTGAT
TCGAGAGAGACTAAGCAAGGAGAAGGAGGGGTCTCGAGGAGAAGAGGATACAGGGCAAGAGGAAGGTGGC
TCCCGCCGGGAACCTCAAGTCAACCAGCAACAACTGCAACAGCTCATGGACATGGGCTTCACAAGGGAAC
ATGCAATGGAGGCACTGTTGAACACCAGCACCATGGAGCAGGCCACAGAGTACCTTTTAACCCACCCTCC
TCCAATCATGGGAGGAGTTGTTCGGGATCTCAGCATGTCTGAAGAGGACCAGATGATGAGAGCAATTGCT
ATGTCTCTGGGACAGGATATTCCAATGGATCAAAGGGCAGAGTCACCTGAGGAAGTTGCTTGCCGGAAGG
AGGAAGAGGAACGGAAAGCTCGGGAAAAGCAGGAGGAGGAAGAGGCTAAATGTCTAGAGAAGTTCCAGGA
TGCTGACCCGTTGGAACAAGATGAGCTCCACACTTTCACAGATACTATGTTGCCAGGCTGCTTCCACCTT
CTTGATGAGCTGCCAGACACAGTATACCGTGTGTGTGACCTGATCATGACAGCAATCAAACGTAATGGAG
CAGATTATCGTGACATGATTCTGAAGCAAGTAGTCAATCAGGTGTGGGAAGCTGCTGATGTATTGATCAA
AGCTGCTCTTCCCCTGACAACAAGTGACACAAAAACCGTGTCAGAGTGGATAAGTCAGATGGCCACACTG
CCCCAGGCCTCCAATTTGGCTACTAGAATCTTGCTTTTAACGCTACTTTTTGAGGAGTTGAAGCTACCTT
GTGCTTGGGTGGTTGAATCAAGTGGCATCCTTAATGTCCTAATCAAACTCTTGGAAGTGGTTCAGCCCTG
CCTCCAGGCAGCCAAGGAGCAGAAGGAAGTCCAGACCCCAAAGTGGATCACACCAGTGTTGCTCCTGATT
GATTTCTATGAAAAGACAGCCATCTCCTCAAAAAGGAGAGCCCAGATGACTAAGTACCTGCAATCCAACA
GCAACAACTGGCGCTGGTTTGATGATCGCTCTGGGCGTTGGTGTAGTTACAGTGCAAGCAACAATAGCAC
TATTGATTCTGCCTGGAAATCTGGAGAGACAAGCGTGCGATTCACTGCAGGCCGAAGAAGATACACGGTC
CAATTCACTACAATGGTGCAGGTTAATGAGGAAACAGGGAACCGACGCCCTGTGATGCTGACTCTCCTCA
GGGTACCTCGGCTGAATAAAAATTCAAAAAACAGCAATGGACAGGAACTAGAGAAGACGCTGGAAGAAAG
CAAAGAAATGGATATCAAACGTAAAGAAAATAAAGGCAATGATACCCCTTTGGCCCTAGAGAGTACAAAC
ACTGAAAAGGAGACAAGCCTGGAGGAAACAAAAATCGGGGAGATCCTGATCCAGGGCTTGACAGAAGATA
TGGTGACTGTTTTAATCCGGGCCTGCGTGAGCATGCTGGGAGTCCCTGTGGACCCAGATACTTTGCATGC
CACCCTTCGTCTCTGTCTGAGGCTCACCCGGGACCACAAATATGCCATGATGTTTGCAGAACTGAAGAGT
ACCCGCATGATCTTGAATTTGACCCAGAGCTCAGGCTTCAATGGGTTTACTCCCCTGGTCACCCTTCTCT
TAAGACACATCATTGAGGACCCCTGTACCCTTCGTCATACCATGGAAAAGGTTGTTCGCTCAGCAGCTAC
AAGTGGAGCTGGTAGCACTACCTCTGGTGTTGTGTCTGGCAGCCTCGGCTCTCGGGAGATCAACTACATC
CTTCGTGTCCTTGGGCCAGCCGCATGCCGCAATCCAGACATATTCACAGAAGTGGCCAACTGCTGTATCC
GCATCGCCCTTCCTGCCCCTCGAGGCTCAGGAACTGCTTCAGATGATGAATTTGAGAATCTTAGAATTAA
AGGCCCTAATGCTGTACAGCTGGTGAAGACCACCCCTTTGAAGCCCTCACCTCTGCCTGTCATCCCTGAT
ACTATCAAGGAAGTGATCTATGATATGCTGAATGCTCTGGCTGCATACCATGCTCCAGAGGAAGCCGATA
AATCTGATCCTAAACCTGGGGTTATGACCCAAGAGGTTGGCCAGCTCCTGCAAGACATGGGTGATGATGT
ATACCAGCAGTACCGGTCACTTACGCGTCAGAGCAGTGACTTTGATACGCAGTCAGGTTTTTCCATTAAT
AGTCAGGTCTTTGCTGCAGATGGTGCCTCCACTGAGACTTCCGCATCTGGGACCTCCCAAGGAGAGGCTT
CAACTCCAGAGGAGTCTCGAGATGGGAAGAAAGATAAAGAAGGGGACCGGGCCTCTGAGGAAGGCAAACA
GAAAGGCAAGGGCAGCAAACCTTTAATGCCTACCTCCACTATCCTTCGTCTTCTGGCAGAGTTGGTGAGG
TCCTATGTTGGTATTGCTACCCTGATTGCCAACTACAGCTACACTGTGGGCCAGTCTGAACTGATCAAAG
AGGACTGCAGTGTGCTAGCTTTTGTTCTGGACCACCTGCTCCCACATACCCAGAATGCAGAAGACAAGGA
CACCCCTGCCTTGGCCCGCCTGTTCCTCGCAAGCCTGGCTGCTGCAGGGAGTGGCACAGATGCCCAGGTG
GCCCTAGTGAATGAAGTAAAAGCAGCCCTTGGACGGGCACTGGCTATGGCTGAGAGTACAGAGAAACATG
CCAGGCTTCAGGCAGTGATGTGTATCATCAGTACTATCATGGAGTCCTGCCCCTCCACCTCCAGCTTCTA
CAGCAGTGCCACAGCGAAGACCCAGCACAATGGCATGAACAACATCATTCGGCTTTTCCTGAAGAAGGGA
CTGGTTAATGACCTGGCCAGAGTACCTCACAGCTTAGACCTGTCCAGTCCCAACATGGCCAACACAGTCA
ATGCTGCTCTGAAGCCTTTGGAAACACTTTCCCGGATTGTGAACCAGCCCAGTAGCCTTTTTGGCAGCAA
GAGTGCTTCTAGCAAGAACAAGTCTGAGCAGGATGCCCAAGGAGCCTCTCAAGATTCCAGTAGCAACCAG
CAGGACCCAGGCGAGCCTGGGGAAGCAGAAGTGCAGGAGGAGGATCATGATGTCACTCAGACAGAGGTGG
CAGATGGGGATATCATGGATGGGGAGGCTGAAACCGACTCAGTGGTGATTGCTGGGCAGCCTGAGGTGCT
CAGTTCACAAGAGATGCAGGTTGAGAATGAGCTGGAGGACCTGATAGATGAGTTGCTTGAGAGGGATGGC
GGATCTGGGAACAGTACAATTATAGTGAGCAGAAGTGGAGAGGATGAATCACAAGAGGACGTGCTGATGG
ATGAAGCTCCTTCCAACCTCAGCCAAGCTTCCACCTTGCAGGCCAACCGAGAAGATTCCATGAATATCCT
GGACCCTGAGGATGAGGAGGAGCACACTCAGGAAGAGGACAGCAGTGGCAGTAACGAGGATGAGGATGAT
AGTCAGGATGAAGAGGAGGAGGAGGAGGAAGATGAGGAAGATGATCAGGAGGATGATGAAGGTGAAGAGG
GAGATGAAGACGATGACGACGATGGCTCTGAGATGGAATTGGATGAGGATTATCCTGATATGAACGCTTC
TCCCTTGGTCCGATTTGAGCGCTTTGACCGGGAGGATGATCTCATCATTGAGTTTGACAACATGTTCTCC
AGTGCTACAGACATCCCCCCATCCCCAGGAAATATCCCTACCACCCATCCACTGATGGTGCGCCATGCAG
ACCACAGTTCTCTGACACTGGGCAGTGGCTCTTCAACAACTCGTCTCACCCAGGGCATCGGGCGCAGTCA
GAGGACCCTAAGGCAGCTGACGGCCAATACTGGCCACACCATTCATGTTCACTACCCTGGGAATCGCCAG
CCCAACCCTCCTCTTATACTGCAGAGGTTGCTTGGTCCCTCAGCTGCTGCTGACATCCTTCAGCTGAGCA
GCAGCCTTCCCCTACAAAGCCGGGGTCGGGCCCGCCTCCTGGTAGGCAACGATGACGTCCACATCATCGC
CCGTTCTGATGATGAGCTGCTGGATGACTTTTTCCATGATCAGAGCACAGCTACCAGCCAAGCAGGAACC
CTGTCCAGCATCCCCACAGCCCTGACCCGCTGGACAGAAGAATGCAAAGTTCTCGATGCTGAGAGCATGC
ATGACTGTGTTTCAGTGGTTAAAGTGTCCATTGTCAATCACCTGGAATTCCTGAGGGATGAGGAGCTGGA
AGAAAGGCGAGAGAAGCGCAGGAAACAACTGGCTGAGGAAGAAACAAAGATAACTGATAAAGGCAAAGAA
GATAAGGAGAACAGGGATCAGAGTGCACAGTGTACTGCATCTAAGTCAAATGACTCCACTGAACAGAATC
TCTCAGATGGGACGCCTATGCCTGACAGCTACCCAACAACCCCATCTTCAACTGATGCAGCTACATCTGA
GTCCAAGGAGACCCTTGGCACTCTGCAATCCTCACAACAGCAACCAACACTCCCAACCCCACCAGCTTTG
GGAGAGGTTCCTCAGGAGCTGCAGTCTCCAGCTGGAGAAGGGGGCAGCTCTACACAGCTATTGATGCCTG
TAGAGCCAGAGGAATTGGGTCCCACAAGGCCAAGTGGGGAAGCAGAAACAACTCAGATGGAGTTATCCCC
AGCTCCCACTATAACCTCACTTTCCCCAGAGAGAGCTGAGGATTCTGATGCACTGACGGCTGTCAGCAGT
CAGCTAGAAGGCTCTCCTATGGATACAAGCAGCCTGGCTTCCTGTACCTTAGAGGAGGCTGTGGGTGACA
CTTCAGCAGCTGGCAGTTCTGAGCAGCCCAGAGCAGGCAGCTCCACTCCTGGGGATGCCCCACCAGCTGT
GGCGGAAGTGCAAGGCAGGAGTGATGGGTCAGGGGAATCTGCCCAGCCACCTGAGGACAGCTCCCCACCT
GCATCCTCTGAGAGCTCTTCCACCAGAGATTCTGCCGTGGCCATTTCTGGCGCCGATTCCCGAGGAATCC
TAGAAGAGCCGTTGCCTTCAACAAGCAGTGAAGAAGAAGATCCCCTTGCGGGTATCAGTCTCCCTGAAGG
TGTGGACCCCTCTTTTCTGGCTGCCCTGCCTGATGACATCCGTCGGGAAGTTCTACAGAACCAGCTAGGC
ATTCGTCCACCAACCCGGACTGCCCCCTCCACAAATAGCTCAGCGCCTGCAGTGGTGGGGAATCCTGGTG
TGACTGAGGTGAGTCCCGAGTTTCTTGCGGCACTGCCACCCGCGATCCAAGAGGAAGTACTGGCACAGCA
GAGAGCTGAGCAGCAGCGACGAGAACTAGCACAGAATGCCAGCTCAGACACCCCTATGGACCCTGTGACC
TTCATCCAGACTCTGCCCTCAGACCTGCGCCGTAGTGTCCTAGAGGATATGGAGGACAGTGTGTTAGCTG
TGATGCCACCTGACATTGCAGCTGAGGCTCAAGCCCTGAGACGAGAGCAAGAAGCCCGGCAGCGACAGCT
CATGCATGAGCGTCTGTTTGGGCACAGTAGCACCTCCGCACTCTCTGCTATTCTCCGAAGCCCGGCTTTC
ACCAGTCGCTTAAGTGGCAACCGTGGGGTCCAGTATACTCGCCTTGCTGTGCAGAGAGGTGGCACCTTCC
AGATGGGGGGTAGCAGCAGCCATAACAGGCCTTCTGGCAGTAATGTAGATACTCTCCTCCGCCTCCGAGG
ACGGCTCCTTCTGGACCACGAAGCCCTTTCTTGTCTCTTGGTCCTACTTTTTGTGGATGAGCCAAAGCTC
AATACTAGCCGTCTACACCGAGTACTGAGAAATCTCTGCTACCATGCCCAGACCCGCCACTGGGTCATCC
GCAGTCTGCTCTCCATCTTGCAGCGCAGCAGTGAGAGTGAGCTATGCATTGAAACACCCAAACTCACTAC
AAGTGAGGAAAAGGGCAAAAAGTCGAGCAAGAGCTGTGGGTCAAGTAGCCATGAGAACCGTCCCCTGGAC
CTGCTACACAAGATGGAGTCAAAGAGCTCCAACCAGCTTTCCTGGCTCTCAGTATCCATGGATGCAGCCC
TAGGCTGCAGGACTAATATATTTCAGATCCAGCGTTCAGGGGGGCGTAAACATACCGAGAAGCATGCAAG
CGGTGGCTCCACCGTCCACATCCATCCCCAAGCTGCTCCTGTTGTCTGCAGACACGTTTTGGATACACTC
ATTCAATTGGCCAAGGTATTTCCCAGCCACTTCACACAGCAGCGGACCAAAGAAACAAACTGTGAGAGTG
ATCGGGAAAGGGGCAATAAGGCCTGTAGCCCATGCTCCTCACAGTCCTCCAGCAGTGGCATTTGCACAGA
CTTCTGGGACTTATTGGTAAAACTGGACAACATGAATGTCAGCCGGAAAGGCAAGAACTCCGTGAAGTCA
GTGCCAGTGAGCGCTGGCGGTGAGGGGGAAACCTCTCCATACAGCCTCGAGGCCTCTCCACTGGGGCAGC
TCATGAACATGTTGTCACACCCAGTCATCCGCCGGAGCTCTCTCTTAACTGAGAAACTCCTCAGACTCCT
TTCTCTCATCTCAATTGCTCTCCCAGAAAACAAGGTGTCAGAAGCACAGGCTAATTCTGGCAGCGGTGCT
TCCTCCACCACCACTGCCACCTCAACCACATCTACCACCACCACCACTGCCGCCTCCACCACGCCCACAC
CCCCTACTGCACCCACCCCTGTCACTTCTGCTCCAGCCCTGGTTGCTGCCACGGCTATTTCCACCATTGT
CGTAGCTGCTTCGACCACAGTGACTACCCCCACGACTGCTACCACTACTGTTTCAATTTCTCCCACTACT
AAGGGCAGCAAATCTCCAGCGAAGGTGAGTGATGGGGGCAGCAGCAGTACAGACTTTAAGATGGTGTCCT
CTGGCCTCACTGAAAACCAGCTACAGCTCTCTGTAGAGGTGTTGACATCCCACTCTTGTTCTGAGGAAGG
CTTAGAGGATGCAGCCAACGTACTACTGCAGCTCTCCCGGGGGGACTCTGGGACCCGGGACACTGTTCTC
AAGCTGCTACTGAATGGAGCCCGCCATCTGGGTTATACCCTTTGTAAACAAATAGGTACCCTGCTGGCCG
AGCTGCGGGAATACAACCTCGAGCAGCAGCGGCGAGCCCAATGTGAAACCCTCTCTCCTGATGGCCTGCC
TGAGGAGCAGCCACAGACCACCAAGCTGAAGGGCAAAATGCAGAGCAGGTTTGACATGGCTGAGAATGTG
GTAATTGTGGCATCTCAGAAGCGACCTTTGGGTGGCCGGGAGCTCCAGCTGCCTTCTATGTCCATGTTGA
CATCCAAGACATCTACCCAGAAGTTCTTCTTGAGGGTACTACAGGTCATCATCCAGCTCCGGGACGACAC
GCGCCGGGCTAACAAGAAAGCCAAGCAGACAGGCAGGCTAGGTTCCTCCGGTTTAGGCTCAGCTAGCAGC
ATCCAGGCAGCTGTTCGGCAGCTGGAGGCTGAGGCTGATGCCATTATACAAATGGTACGTGAGGGTCAAA
GGGCGCGGAGACAGCAACAAGCAGCAACGTCGGAGTCTAGCCAGTCAGAGGCGTCTGTCCGGAGGGAGGA
ATCACCCATGGATGTGGACCAGCCATCTCCCAGTGCTCAAGATACTCAATCCATTGCCTCCGATGGAACC
CCACAGGGGGAGAAGGAAAAGGAAGAAAGACCACCTGAGTTACCCCTGCTCAGCGAGCAGCTGAGTTTGG
ACGAGCTGTGGGACATGCTTGGGGAGTGTCTAAAGGAACTAGAGGAATCCCATGACCAGCATGCGGTGCT
AGTGCTACAGCCTGCTGTCGAGGCCTTCTTTCTGGTCCATGCCACAGAGCGGGAGAGCAAGCCTCCTGTC
CGAGACACCCGTGAGAGCCAGCTGGCACACATCAAGGACGAGCCTCCTCCACTCTCCCCTGCCCCCTTAA
CCCCAGCCACGCCTTCCTCCCTTGACCCATTCTTCTCCCGGGAGCCCTCATCTATGCACATCTCCTCAAG
CCTGCCCCCTGACACACAGAAGTTCCTTCGCTTTGCAGAGACTCACCGCACTGTGTTAAACCAGATCCTA
CGGCAGTCCACGACCCACCTTGCTGATGGGCCTTTTGCTGTCCTGGTAGACTACATTCGTGTCCTCGACT
TTGATGTCAAGCGCAAATATTTCCGCCAAGAGCTGGAGCGTTTAGATGAGGGGCTCCGGAAAGAAGACAT
GGCTGTGCATGTCCGTCGTGACCATGTGTTTGAAGACTCCTATCGTGAGCTGCATCGCAAATCCCCCGAA
GAAATGAAGAATCGATTGTATATAGTATTTGAAGGAGAAGAAGGGCAGGATGCTGGCGGGCTCCTGCGGG
AGTGGTATATGATCATCTCTCGAGAGATGTTTAACCCTATGTATGCCTTGTTCCGTACCTCACCTGGTGA
TCGAGTCACCTACACCATCAATCCATCTTCCCACTGCAACCCCAACCATCTGTCCTATTTTAAATTTGTC
GGACGCATTGTGGCCAAAGCTGTATATGACAACCGTCTTCTGGAGTGCTACTTTACTCGATCCTTTTACA
AACACATCTTGGGCAAGTCAGTCAGATATACAGATATGGAGAGTGAAGATTACCACTTCTACCAAGGTCT
GGTTTATCTGCTGGAAAATGATGTCTCCACACTAGGCTATGACCTCACCTTCAGCACTGAGGTCCAAGAG
TTTGGAGTTTGTGAAGTTCGTGACCTCAAACCCAATGGGGCCAACATCTTGGTAACAGAGGAGAATAAGA
AGGAGTATGTACACCTGGTATGCCAGATGAGAATGACAGGAGCCATCCGCAAGCAGTTGGCGGCTTTCTT
AGAAGGCTTCTATGAGATCATTCCAAAGCGCCTCATTTCCATCTTCACTGAGCAGGAGTTAGAGCTGCTT
ATATCAGGACTGCCCACCATTGACATCGATGATCTGAAATCCAACACTGAATACCACAAGTACCAGTCCA
ACTCTATTCAGATCCAGTGGTTCTGGAGAGCATTGCGTTCTTTCGATCAAGCTGACCGTGCCAAGTTCCT
CCAGTTTGTCACGGGTACTTCCAAGGTACCCCTGCAAGGCTTTGCTGCCCTCGAAGGCATGAATGGCATT
CAGAAGTTTCAGATCCATCGAGATGACAGGTCCACAGATCGCCTGCCTTCAGCTCACACATGTTTTAATC
AGCTGGATCTGCCTGCCTATGAGAGCTTTGAGAAGCTCCGCCACATGCTACTGTTGGCTATCCAGGAGTG
CTCTGAAGGCTTTGGGCTGGCCTAATAAGCGGCCGCGACCCAGCTTTCTTGTACAAAGTTGGCATTATAA
GAAAGCATTGCTTATCAATTTGTTGCAACGAACAGGTCACTATCAGTCAAAATAAAATCATTATTTGCCA
TCCAGCTGCAGCTCTGGCCCGTGTCTCAAAATCTCTGATGTTACATTGCACAAGATAAAAATATATCATC
ATGAACAATAAAACTGTCTGCTTACATAAACAGTAATACAAGGGGTGTTATGAGCCATATTCAACGGGAA
ACGTCGAGGCCGCGATTAAATTCCAACATGGATGCTGATTTATATGGGTATAAATGGGCTCGCGATAATG
TCGGGCAATCAGGTGCGACAATCTATCGCTTGTATGGGAAGCCCGATGCGCCAGAGTTGTTTCTGAAACA
TGGCAAAGGTAGCGTTGCCAATGATGTTACAGATGAGATGGTCAGACTAAACTGGCTGACGGAATTTATG
CCTCTTCCGACCATCAAGCATTTTATCCGTACTCCTGATGATGCATGGTTACTCACCACTGCGATCCCCG
GAAAAACAGCATTCCAGGTATTAGAAGAATATCCTGATTCAGGTGAAAATATTGTTGATGCGCTGGCAGT
GTCCCTGCGCCGGTTGCATTCGATTCCTGTTTGTAATTGTCCTTTTAACAGCGATCGCGTATTTCGTCTC
GCTCAGGCGCAATCACGAATGAATAACGGTTTGGTTGATGCGAGTGATTTTGATGACGAGCGTAATGGCT
GGCCTGTTGAACAAGTCTGGAAAGAAATGCATAAACTTTTGCCATTCTCACCGGATTCAGTCGTCACTCA
TGGTGATTTCTCACTTGATAACCTTATTTTTGACGAGGGGAAATTAATAGGTTGTATTGATGTTGGACGA
GTCGGAATCGCAGACCGATACCAGGATCTTGCCATCCTATGGAACTGCCTCGGTGAGTTTTCTCCTTCAT
TACAGAAACGGCTTTTTCAAAAATATGGTATTGATAATCCTGATATGAATAAATTGCAGTTTCATTTGAT
GCTCGATGAGTTTTTCTAATCAGAATTGGTTAATTGGTTGTAACATTATTCAGATTGGGCCCCGTTCCAC
TGAGCGTCAGACCCCGTAGAAAAGATCAAAGGATCTTCTTGAGATCCTTTTTTTCTGCGCGTAATCTGCT
GCTTGCAAACAAAAAAACCACCGCTACCAGCGGTGGTTTGTTTGCCGGATCAAGAGCTACCAACTCTTTT
TCCGAAGGTAACTGGCTTCAGCAGAGCGCAGATACCAAATACTGTTCTTCTAGTGTAGCCGTAGTTAGGC
CACCACTTCAAGAACTCTGTAGCACCGCCTACATACCTCGCTCTGCTAATCCTGTTACCAGTGGCTGCTG
CCAGTGGCGATAAGTCGTGTCTTACCGGGTTGGACTCAAGACGATAGTTACCGGATAAGGCGCAGCGGTC
GGGCTGAACGGGGGGTTCGTGCACACAGCCCAGCTTGGAGCGAACGACCTACACCGAACTGAGATACCTA
CAGCGTGAGCTATGAGAAAGCGCCACGCTTCCCGAAGGGAGAAAGGCGGACAGGTATCCGGTAAGCGGCA
GGGTCGGAACAGGAGAGCGCACGAGGGAGCTTCCAGGGGGAAACGCCTGGTATCTTTATAGTCCTGTCGG
GTTTCGCCACCTCTGACTTGAGCGTCGATTTTTGTGATGCTCGTCAGGGGGGCGGAGCCTATGGAAAAAC
GCCAGCAACGCGGCCTTTTTACGGTTCCTGGCCTTTTGCTGGCCTTTTGCTCACATGTT
